Addgene plasmid #54493: DsRed2-N1
Purpose: (Empty Backbone) Localization: N1 Cloning Vector, Excitation: 558, Emission: 583
Depositing lab: Michael Davidson. Depositing organization: Florida State University, Tallahassee.
Backbone
  Vector backbone: DsRed2-N1
  Backbone size (bp): 4750
  Vector type: Mammalian Expression
  Selectable markers: Neomycin (select with G418)
  Tag / fusion protein: DsRed2 (C terminal on backbone)
Growth in bacteria
  Bacterial resistance: Kanamycin, 50 μg/mL
  Growth temperature: 37°C
  Growth strain: DH5alpha
  Copy number: High Copy
Gene/Insert
  Gene/Insert name: None
  Tag / fusion protein: DsRed2 (C terminal on backbone)
Terms and licenses: Academic/Nonprofit Terms; Industry Terms
Depositor comments: . Excitation = 558; Emission = 583
How to cite: DsRed2-N1 was a gift from Michael Davidson (Addgene plasmid # 54493 ; http://n2t.net/addgene:54493 ; RRID:Addgene_54493)
