[The description below was written by a language model from this plasmid's Addgene catalogue record, the feature table of its GenBank file and pLannotate feature annotations shown in this document.]
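Description:
DsRed2-N1 is an empty mammalian expression backbone of the "N1" type, designed for building fusions in which a protein of interest is placed upstream of, and in frame with, the red fluorescent protein DsRed2, so that the fluorophore sits at the C terminus of the fusion. No insert is present. The expression cassette consists of the human cytomegalovirus immediate early enhancer and promoter, a multiple cloning site, a Kozak-type translation initiation context, the mammalian codon-optimized DsRed2 coding sequence (an improved tetrameric variant of the Discosoma DsRed protein, recorded with excitation at 558 nm and emission at 583 nm), and an SV40 polyadenylation signal. Without an insert, the vector should simply express DsRed2 alone.

The plasmid is propagated in E. coli at high copy from a ColE1/pUC-type origin and also carries an f1 origin for single-stranded DNA production. A single Tn5 aminoglycoside phosphotransferase gene (NeoR/KanR) serves both hosts: a bacterial bla-type promoter drives it for kanamycin selection in bacteria, and the SV40 enhancer/early promoter drives it for G418 selection of stably transfected mammalian cells, with an HSV TK polyadenylation signal terminating the transcript. The short ble, bGH poly(A) and large T antigen fragments in the annotation are likely residual sequence or partial matches, not functional elements. The sequenced record is 4,690 nt, slightly below the catalogued 4,750 bp. The accompanying GenBank record covers only a 994 bp stretch spanning the end of the CMV promoter, the cloning site and DsRed2, so its "truncated CMV" label probably reflects that partial coverage, not a shortened promoter. Typical uses are live-cell localization studies and fluorescent tagging of proteins.
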