Features (pLannotate 1.2.2; 14 found; start..end, strand, type, name):
    321..425     -  promoter       AmpR promoter: bla
    452..880     +  rep_origin     f1 ori (sequence partly withheld): f1 bacteriophage origin of replication; arrow indicates direction of (+) strand synthesis
    914..1035    -  polyA_signal   SV40 poly(A) signal: SV40 polyadenylation signal
   1058..1141    -  CDS            large T antigen (fragment): large T antigen from SV40 (simian virus 40)
   1160..1834    -  CDS            DsRed2: DsRed2 is a basic (constitutively fluorescent) red fluorescent protein published in 2006, derived from Discosoma sp..
   1842..1922    -  misc_feature   MCS: multiple cloning site
   1945..2148    -  promoter       CMV promoter: human cytomegalovirus (CMV) immediate early promoter
   2149..2452    -  enhancer       CMV enhancer: human cytomegalovirus immediate early enhancer
   2627..3215    -  rep_origin     ori: high-copy-number ColE1/pMB1/pBR322/pUC origin of replication
   3437..3453    +  polyA_signal   bGH poly(A) signal (fragment): bovine growth hormone polyadenylation signal
   3544..3591    -  polyA_signal   HSV TK poly(A) signal: herpes simplex virus thymidine kinase polyadenylation signal (Cole and Stacy, 1985)
   3650..3802    -  CDS            ble (fragment): BLE_KLEPN - Experimental evidence at protein level: Swiss-Prot protein existence level 1. Binding protein with a strong affinity to the bleomycin family of antibiotics. Binds to CL990; an antimitotic-antibiotic compound. From Klebsiella pneumoniae.
   3823..4617    -  CDS            NeoR/KanR: aminoglycoside phosphotransferase from Tn5; aph(3')-II (or nptII); confers resistance to neomycin, kanamycin, and G418 (Geneticin®)
   4652..319     -  promoter       SV40 promoter (across the origin): SV40 enhancer and early promoter
>Addgene plasmid #54493 | DsRed2-N1 | addgene full sequence | sequence record 352456 | Addgene NGS Result
CTTCTGGAATAGCTCAGAGGCCGAGGCGGCCTCGGCCTCTGCATAAATAAAAAAAATTAGTCAGCCATGG
GGCGGAGAATGGGCGGAACTGGGCGGAGTTAGGGGCGGGATGGGCGGAGTTAGGGGCGGGACTATGGTTG
CTGACTAATTGAGATGCATGCTTTGCATACTTCTGCCTGCTGGGGAGCCTGGGGACTTTCCACACCTGGT
TGCTGACTAATTGAGATGCATGCTTTGCATACTTCTGCCTGCTGGGGAGCCTGGGGACTTTCCACACCCT
AACTGACACACATTCCACAGCTGGTTCTTTCCGCCTCAGGACTCTTCCTTTTTCAATATTATTGAAGCAT
TTATCAGGGTTATTGTCTCATGAGCGGATACATATTTGAATGTATTTAGAAAAATAAACAAATAGGGGTT
CCGCGCACATTTCCCCGAAAAGTGCCACCTG
[124 nt withheld, positions 452-575]
C
[91 nt withheld, positions 577-667]
A
[49 nt withheld, positions 669-717]
CCTTTGACGTTGGAGTCCACGTTCTTTAATAGTGGACTCTTGTTCCAAACTGGAACAACACTCAACCCTA
TCTCGGTCTATTCTTTTGATTTATAAGGGATTTTGCCGATTTCGGCCTATTGGTTAAAAAATGAGCTGAT
TTAACAAAAATTTAACGCGAATTTTAACAAAATATTAACGCTTACAATTTACGCCTTAAGATACATTGAT
GAGTTTGGACAAACCACAACTAGAATGCAGTGAAAAAAATGCTTTATTTGTGAAATTTGTGATGCTATTG
CTTTATTTGTAACCATTATAAGCTGCAATAAACAAGTTAACAACAACAATTGCATTCATTTTATGTTTCA
GGTTCAGGGGGAGGTGTGGGAGGTTTTTTAAAGCAAGTAAAACCTCTACAAATGTGGTATGGCTGATTAT
GATCTAGAGTCGCGGCCGCTTACAGGAACAGGTGGTGGCGGCCCTCGGTGCGCTCGTACTGCTCCACGAT
GGTGTAGTCCTCGTTGTGGGAGGTGATGTCCAGCTTGGCGTCCACGTAGTAGTAGCCGGGCAGCTGCACG
GGCTTCTTGGCCATGTAGATGGACTTGAACTCCACCAGGTAGTGGCCGCCGTCCTTCAGCTTCAGGGCCT
TGTGGGTCTCGCCCTTCAGCACGCCGTCGCGGGGGTACAGGCGCTCGGTGGAGGCCTCCCAGCCCATGGT
CTTCTTCTGCATCACGGGGCCGTCGGAGGGGAAGTTCACGCCGATGAACTTCACCTTGTAGATGAAGCAG
CCGTCCTGCAGGGAGGAGTCCTGGGTCACGGTCGCCACGCCGCCGTCCTCGAAGTTCATCACGCGCTCCC
ACTTGAAGCCCTCGGGGAAGGACAGCTTCTTGTAGTCGGGGATGTCGGCGGGGTGCTTCACGTACACCTT
GGAGCCGTACTGGAACTGGGGGGACAGGATGTCCCAGGCGAAGGGCAGGGGGCCGCCCTTGGTCACCTTC
AGCTTCACGGTGTTGTGGCCCTCGTAGGGGCGGCCCTCGCCCTCGCCCTCGATCTCGAACTCGTGGCCGT
TCACGGTGCCCTCCATGCGCACCTTGAAGCGCATGAACTCGGTGATGACGTTCTCGGAGGAGGCCATGGT
GGCGACCGGTGGATCCCGGGCCCGCGGTACCGTCGACTGCAGAATTCGAAGCTTGAGCTCGAGATCTGAG
TCCGGTAGCGCTAGCGGATCTGACGGTTCACTAAACCAGCTCTGCTTATATAGACCTCCCACCGTACACG
CCTACCGCCCATTTGCGTCAATGGGGCGGAGTTGTTACGACATTTTGGAAAGTCCCGTTGATTTTGGTGC
CAAAACAAACTCCCATTGACGTCAATGGGGTGGAGACTTGGAAATCCCCGTGAGTCAAACCGCTATCCAC
GCCCATTGATGTACTGCCAAAACCGCATCACCATGGTAATAGCGATGACTAATACGTAGATGTACTGCCA
AGTAGGAAAGTCCCATAAGGTCATGTACTGGGCATAATGCCAGGCGGGCCATTTACCGTCATTGACGTCA
ATAGGGGGCGTACTTGGCATATGATACACTTGATGTACTGCCAAGTGGGCAGTTTACCGTAAATACTCCA
CCCATTGACGTCAATGGAAAGTCCCTATTGGCGTTACTATGGGAACATACGTCATTATTGACGTCAATGG
GCGGGGGTCGTTGGGCGGTCAGCCAGGCGGGCCATTTACCGTAAGTTATGTAACGCGGAACTCCATATAT
GGGCTATGAACTAATGACCCCGTAATTGATTACTATTAATAACTAATGCATGGCGGTAATACGGTTATCC
ACAGAATCAGGGGATAACGCAGGAAAGAACATGTGAGCAAAAGGCCAGCAAAAGGCCAGGAACCGTAAAA
AGGCCGCGTTGCTGGCGTTTTTCCATAGGCTCCGCCCCCCTGACGAGCATCACAAAAATCGACGCTCAAG
TCAGAGGTGGCGAAACCCGACAGGACTATAAAGATACCAGGCGTTTCCCCCTGGAAGCTCCCTCGTGCGC
TCTCCTGTTCCGACCCTGCCGCTTACCGGATACCTGTCCGCCTTTCTCCCTTCGGGAAGCGTGGCGCTTT
CTCATAGCTCACGCTGTAGGTATCTCAGTTCGGTGTAGGTCGTTCGCTCCAAGCTGGGCTGTGTGCACGA
ACCCCCCGTTCAGCCCGACCGCTGCGCCTTATCCGGTAACTATCGTCTTGAGTCCAACCCGGTAAGACAC
GACTTATCGCCACTGGCAGCAGCCACTGGTAACAGGATTAGCAGAGCGAGGTATGTAGGCGGTGCTACAG
AGTTCTTGAAGTGGTGGCCTAACTACGGCTACACTAGAAGAACAGTATTTGGTATCTGCGCTCTGCTGAA
GCCAGTTACCTTCGGAAAAAGAGTTGGTAGCTCTTGATCCGGCAAACAAACCACCGCTGGTAGCGGTGGT
TTTTTTGTTTGCAAGCAGCAGATTACGCGCAGAAAAAAAGGATCTCAAGAAGATCCTTTGATCTTTTCTA
CGGGGTCTGACGCTCAGTGGAACGAAAACTCACGTTAAGGGATTTTGGTCATGAGATTATCAAAAAGGAT
CTTCACCTAGATCCTTTTAAATTAAAAATGAAGTTTTAAATCAATCTAAAGTATATATGAGTAACCTGAG
GCTATGGCAGGGCCTGCCGCCCCGACGTTGGCTGCGAGCCCTGGGCCTTCACCCGAACTTGGGGGGTGGG
GTGGGGAAAAGGAAGAAACGCGGGCGTATTGGCCCCAATGGGGTCTCGGTGGGGTATCGACAGAGTGCCA
GCCCTGGGACCGAACCCCGCGTTTATGAACAAACGACCCAACACCGTGCGTTTTATTCTGTCTTTTTATT
GCCGTCATAGCGCGGGTTCCTTCCGGTATTGTCTCCTTCCGTGTTTCAGTTAGCCTCCCCCTAGGGTGGG
CGAAGAACTCCAGCATGAGATCCCCGCGCTGGAGGATCATCCAGCCGGCGTCCCGGAAAACGATTCCGAA
GCCCAACCTTTCATAGAAGGCGGCGGTGGAATCGAAATCTCGTGATGGCAGGTTGGGCGTCGCTTGGTCG
GTCATTTCGAACCCCAGAGTCCCGCTCAGAAGAACTCGTCAAGAAGGCGATAGAAGGCGATGCGCTGCGA
ATCGGGAGCGGCGATACCGTAAAGCACGAGGAAGCGGTCAGCCCATTCGCCGCCAAGCTCTTCAGCAATA
TCACGGGTAGCCAACGCTATGTCCTGATAGCGGTCCGCCACACCCAGCCGGCCACAGTCGATGAATCCAG
AAAAGCGGCCATTTTCCACCATGATATTCGGCAAGCAGGCATCGCCATGGGTCACGACGAGATCCTCGCC
GTCGGGCATGCTCGCCTTGAGCCTGGCGAACAGTTCGGCTGGCGCGAGCCCCTGATGCTCTTCGTCCAGA
TCATCCTGATCGACAAGACCGGCTTCCATCCGAGTACGTGCTCGCTCGATGCGATGTTTCGCTTGGTGGT
CGAATGGGCAGGTAGCCGGATCAAGCGTATGCAGCCGCCGCATTGCATCAGCCATGATGGATACTTTCTC
GGCAGGAGCAAGGTGAGATGACAGGAGATCCTGCCCCGGCACTTCGCCCAATAGCAGCCAGTCCCTTCCC
GCTTCAGTGACAACGTCGAGCACAGCTGCGCAAGGAACGCCCGTCGTGGCCAGCCACGATAGCCGCGCTG
CCTCGTCTTGCAGTTCATTCAGGGCACCGGACAGGTCGGTCTTGACAAAAAGAACCGGGCGCCCCTGCGC
TGACAGCCGGAACACGGCGGCATCAGAGCAGCCGATTGTCTGTTGTGCCCAGTCATAGCCGAATAGCCTC
TCCACCCAAGCGGCCGGAGAACCTGCGTGCAATCCATCTTGTTCAATCATGCGAAACGATCCTCATCCTG
TCTCTTGATCGATCTTTGCAAAAGCCTAGGCCTCCAAAAAAGCCTCCTCACTA
