LOCUS       Exported 994 bp ds-DNA linear SYN 19-MAY-2021
DEFINITION  Localization: N1 Cloning Vector, Excitation: 558, Emission: 583.
ACCESSION   .
VERSION     .
KEYWORDS    DsRed2-N1
SOURCE      synthetic DNA construct
  ORGANISM  synthetic DNA construct
REFERENCE   1 (bases 1 to 994)
  TITLE     Michael Davidson Empty Backbones
REFERENCE   2 (bases 1 to 994)
  AUTHORS   .
  TITLE     Direct Submission
  JOURNAL   Exported May 19, 2021 from SnapGene Server 1.1.58
            http://www.snapgene.com
FEATURES             Location/Qualifiers
     source          1..994
                     /organism="synthetic DNA construct"
                     /mol_type="other DNA"
     promoter        28..79
                     /label=CMVd2 promoter
                     /note="truncated human cytomegalovirus (CMV) immediate
                     early promoter that yields moderately reduced expression
                     relative to the full-length promoter"
     primer_bind     30..50
                     /label=CMV-F
                     /note="Human CMV immediate early promoter, forward primer"
     misc_feature    102..182
                     /label=MCS
                     /note="multiple cloning site"
     regulatory      184..193
                     /regulatory_class="other"
                     /note="vertebrate consensus sequence for strong initiation
                     of translation (Kozak, 1987)"
     CDS             190..867
                     /codon_start=1
                     /product="improved tetrameric variant of DsRed fluorescent
                     protein"
                     /label=DsRed2
                     /note="mammalian codon-optimized"
                     /translation="MASSENVITEFMRFKVRMEGTVNGHEFEIEGEGEGRPYEGHNTVK
                     LKVTKGGPLPFAWDILSPQFQYGSKVYVKHPADIPDYKKLSFPEGFKWERVMNFEDGGV
                     ATVTQDSSLQDGCFIYKVKFIGVNFPSDGPVMQKKTMGWEASTERLYPRDGVLKGETHK
                     ALKLKDGGHYLVEFKSIYMAKKPVQLPGYYYVDAKLDITSHNEDYTIVEQYERTEGRHH
                     LFL"
     primer_bind     complement(370..390)
                     /label=DsRed1-N
                     /note="DsRed1, reverse primer"
     primer_bind     782..805
                     /label=DsRed1-C
                     /note="DsRed1, forward primer"
ORIGIN
        1 aaaatgtcgt aacaactccg ccccattgac gcaaatgggc ggtaggcgtg tacggtggga
       61 ggtctatata agcagagctg gtttagtgaa ccgtcagatc cgctagcgct accggactca
      121 gatctcgagc tcaagcttcg aattctgcag tcgacggtac cgcgggcccg ggatccaccg
      181 gtcgccacca tggcctcctc cgagaacgtc atcaccgagt tcatgcgctt caaggtgcgc
      241 atggagggca ccgtgaacgg ccacgagttc gagatcgagg gcgagggcga gggccgcccc
      301 tacgagggcc acaacaccgt gaagctgaag gtgaccaagg gcggccccct gcccttcgcc
      361 tgggacatcc tgtcccccca gttccagtac ggctccaagg tgtacgtgaa gcaccccgcc
      421 gacatccccg actacaagaa gctgtccttc cccgagggct tcaagtggga gcgcgtgatg
      481 aacttcgagg acggcggcgt ggcgaccgtg acccaggact cctccctgca ggacggctgc
      541 ttcatctaca aggtgaagtt catcggcgtg aacttcccct ccgacggccc cgtgatgcag
      601 aagaagacca tgggctggga ggcctccacc gagcgcctgt acccccgcga cggcgtgctg
      661 aagggcgaga cccacaaggc cctgaagctg aaggacggcg gccactacct ggtggagttc
      721 aagtccatct acatggccaa gaagcccgtg cagctgcccg gctactacta cgtggacgcc
      781 aagctggaca tcacctccca caacgaggac tacaccatcg tggagcagta cgagcgcacc
      841 gagggccgcc accacctgtt cctgtaagcg gccgcgactc tagatcataa tcagccatac
      901 cacatttgta gaggttttac ttgctttaaa aaacctccca cacctccccc tgaacctgaa
      961 acataaaatg aatgcaattg ttgttgttaa cttg
//
