>Addgene plasmid #54493 | DsRed2-N1 | addgene partial sequence | sequence record 90466 | CMV-F 5'-CGCAAATGGGCGGTAGGCGTG-3'
GTGAACCGTCAGATCCGCTAGCGCTACCGGACTCAGATCTCGAGCTCAAGCTTCGAATTCTGCAGTCGAC
GGTACCGCGGGCCCGGGATCCACCGGTCGCCACCATGGCCTCCTCCGAGAACGTCATCACCGAGTTCATG
CGCTTCAAGGTGCGCATGGAGGGCACCGTGAACGGCCACGAGTTCGAGATCGAGGGCGAGGGCGAGGGCC
GCCCCTACGAGGGCCACAACACCGTGAAGCTGAAGGTGACCAAGGGCGGCCCCCTGCCCTTCGCCTGGGA
CATCCTGTCCCCCCAGTTCCAGTACGGCTCCAAGGTGTACGTGAAGCACCCCGCCGACATCCCCGACTAC
AAGAAGCTGTCCTTCCCCGAGGGCTTCAAGTGGGAGCGCGTGATGAACTTCGAGGACGGCGGCGTGGCGA
CCGTGACCCAGGACTCCTCCCTGCAGGACGGCTGCTTCATCTACAAGGTGAAGTTCATCGGCGTGAACTT
CCCCTCCGACGGCCCCGTGATGCAGAAGAAGACCATGGGCTGGGAGGCCTCCACCGAGCGCCTGTACCCC
CGCGACGGCGTGCTGAAGGGCGAGACCCACAAGGCCCTGAAGCTGAAGGACGGCGGCCACTACCTGGTGG
AGTTCAAGTCCATCTACATGGCCAAGAAGCCCGTGCAGCTGCCCGGCTACTACTACGTGGACGCCAAGCT
GGACATCACCTCCCACAACGAGGACTACACCATCGTGGAGCAGTACGAGCGCACCGAGGGCCGCCACCAC
CTGTTCCTGTAAGCGGCCGCGACTCTAGATCATAATCAGCCATACCACATTTGTAGAGGTT
